Addgene plasmid #101429: pDONR221-FOXE3
Purpose: Donor Vector containing FOXE3 transcription factor, part of the Human TFome Collection
Depositing lab: George Church. Depositing organization: Harvard Medical School. Publication: A comprehensive library of human transcription factors for cell fate engineering. Ng AHM, Khoshakhlagh P, Rojo Arias JE, Pasquini G, Wang K, Swiersy A, Shipman SL, Appleton E, Kiaee K, Kohman RE, Vernet A, Dysart M, Leeper K, Saylor W, Huang JY, Graveline A, Taipale J, Hill DE, Vidal M, Melero-Martin JM, Busskamp V, Church GM. Nat Biotechnol. 2021 Apr;39(4):510-519. doi: 10.1038/s41587-020-0742-6. Epub 2020 Nov 30. PubMed 33257861.
Backbone
  Vector backbone: pDONR221
  Backbone manufacturer: Invitrogen
  Vector type: Gateway shuttling vector
Growth in bacteria
  Bacterial resistance: Kanamycin, 50 μg/mL
  Growth temperature: 37°C
  Growth strain: DH5alpha
  Copy number: High Copy
Gene/Insert
  Gene/Insert name: FOXE3 (alt name: Q13461 (Uniprot ID))
  Species: H. sapiens (human)
  Mutation: Last nucleotide of stop codon removed to allow for Gateway C-terminal fusions
  Entrez Gene: FOXE3 (a.k.a. FKHL12, FREAC8)
  Cloning method: Gateway Cloning
  Sequencing primers: 5′ M13F(-21); 3′ M13R
Terms and licenses: Academic/Nonprofit Terms; Industry Terms: Not Available to Industry
Depositor comments: Harvard generated by gene synthesis
How to cite: pDONR221-FOXE3 was a gift from George Church (Addgene plasmid # 101429 ; http://n2t.net/addgene:101429 ; RRID:Addgene_101429)
