[The description below was written by a language model from this plasmid's Addgene catalogue record and pLannotate feature annotations shown in this document.]
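Description:
pDONR221-FOXE3 is a Gateway entry clone built on the Invitrogen pDONR221 backbone, carrying the human forkhead-box transcription factor FOXE3 (also known as FKHL12 or FREAC8) as part of the Human TFome Collection of transcription factor open reading frames. The 3,504 nt plasmid is propagated in E. coli from a high-copy ColE1/pUC-type origin and selected with kanamycin through an aminoglycoside phosphotransferase (KanR) gene. It is a shuttling vector only: the record shows no eukaryotic promoter or expression elements. The only annotated promoter is a T7 promoter lying just outside attL2 and oriented toward the insert in antisense. rrnB T1 and T2 terminators upstream of attL1 insulate the cloning site from read-through transcription, and the short lacI and lacZα fragments are backbone remnants with no evident functional role.

The FOXE3 coding sequence, which the depositor notes was made by gene synthesis, is flanked by attL1 and attL2 sites. This allows directional transfer into any attR-containing destination vector by an LR Clonase reaction. The last nucleotide of the stop codon has been removed, so that after recombination the reading frame can continue through the att site into a C-terminal tag or fusion partner supplied by the destination vector. M13 forward and reverse primer sites allow verification of the insert. FOXE3 regulates lens epithelial cell proliferation, apoptosis and differentiation during lens development. In the context of the collection, the clone serves as a source ORF for building expression constructs used in transcription-factor overexpression and cell fate engineering studies.
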