Features (pLannotate 1.2.2; 10 found; start..end, strand, type, name):
      1..957     +  CDS            FOXE3: FOXE3_HUMAN - Also known as FKHL12, FREAC8. Experimental evidence at protein level: Swiss-Prot protein existence level 1. Transcription factor that controls lens epithelial cell growth through regulation of proliferation, apoptosis and cell cycle (PubMed:22527307, PubMed:25504734). During lens development, controls the ratio of the lens fiber cells to the cells of the anterior lens epithelium by regulating the rate of proliferation and differentiation (By similarity). Controls lens vesicle closure and subsequent separation of the lens vesicle from ectoderm (By similarity). Controls the express
    959..1058    -  protein_bind   attL2: mutant version of attL; recombination site for the Gateway® LR reaction LR Clonase™
   1076..1094    -  promoter       T7 promoter: promoter for bacteriophage T7 RNA polymerase
   1228..2037    +  CDS            KanR: aminoglycoside phosphotransferase; aph(3')-Ia; confers resistance to kanamycin in bacteria or G418 (Geneticin®) in eukaryotes
   2184..2772    +  rep_origin     ori: high-copy-number ColE1/pMB1/pBR322/pUC origin of replication
   2955..3047    +  CDS            lacI (fragment): lac repressor; lacI; The lac repressor binds to the lac operator to inhibit transcription in E. coli. This inhibition can be relieved by adding lactose or isopropyl-β-D-thiogalactopyranoside (IPTG).
   3102..3129    -  terminator     rrnB T2 terminator: transcription terminator T2 from the E. coli rrnB gene
   3261..3304    +  terminator     rrnB T1 terminator: Escherichia coli rrnB; transcription terminator T1 from the E. coli rrnB gene
   3351..3387    -  CDS            lacZα (fragment): LacZα fragment of β-galactosidase; lacZ fragment
   3403..3502    +  protein_bind   attL1: mutant version of attL; recombination site for the Gateway® LR reaction LR Clonase™
>Addgene plasmid #101429 | pDONR221-FOXE3 | depositor full sequence | sequence record 191319 | Full Sequence
ATGGCCGGCAGAAGCGACATGGATCCACCCGCTGCCTTTTCTGGCTTCCCTGCACTGCCAGCCGTTGCCC
CTTCTGGACCTCCTCCATCTCCTCTTGCTGGAGCTGAGCCTGGAAGAGAGCCTGAGGAAGCAGCAGCTGG
CAGAGGAGAGGCTGCTCCTACCCCTGCTCCTGGACCAGGCAGAAGAAGAAGGAGGCCTCTTCAGAGAGGC
AAGCCACCTTACAGCTACATCGCCCTGATTGCCATGGCCCTGGCCCACGCCCCTGGGAGAAGACTGACAC
TGGCCGCCATCTACAGATTCATCACCGAGAGATTCGCCTTCTACAGAGACTCCCCCAGAAAGTGGCAGAA
CAGCATCAGACACAACCTGACCCTGAACGACTGCTTTGTGAAGGTGCCCAGAGAGCCAGGCAATCCCGGC
AAGGGCAACTACTGGACACTGGACCCTGCCGCCGCCGACATGTTCGACAACGGCAGCTTCCTGAGAAGGA
GAAAGAGATTCAAAAGAGCCGAGCTGCCTGCCCATGCAGCCGCCGCTCCAGGCCCTCCTCTTCCTTTTCC
TTACGCTCCTTATGCTCCTGCACCTGGACCTGCCCTGTTAGTTCCTCCTCCCTCTGCAGGACCTGGCCCT
AGCCCTCCCGCTAGACTGTTTAGCGTGGACAGCCTGGTGAACCTGCAGCCTGAGTTAGCTGGACTGGGAG
CTCCTGAGCCTCCTTGCTGTGCAGCACCAGATGCTGCTGCCGCAGCCTTTCCTCCTTGTGCTGCAGCTGC
CTCTCCCCCTCTGTATAGCCAGGTGCCTGACAGACTGGTGCTTCCCGCTACAAGACCAGGACCCGGACCT
CTGCCTGCTGAACCTCTGCTTGCCTTAGCCGGACCAGCCGCTGCTTTGGGACCTTTGTCTCCAGGCGAAG
CTTACCTGAGACAGCCAGGCTTCGCCAGCGGCCTGGAAAGATACCTGTACCCAGCTTTCTTGTACAAAGT
TGGCATTATAAGAAAGCATTGCTTATCAATTTGTTGCAACGAACAGGTCACTATCAGTCAAAATAAAATC
ATTATTTGCCATCCAGCTGATATCCCCTATAGTGAGTCGTATTACATGGTCATAGCTGTTTCCTGGCAGC
TCTGGCCCGTGTCTCAAAATCTCTGATGTTACATTGCACAAGATAAAAATATATCATCATGAACAATAAA
ACTGTCTGCTTACATAAACAGTAATACAAGGGGTGTTATGAGCCATATTCAACGGGAAACGTCGAGGCCG
CGATTAAATTCCAACATGGATGCTGATTTATATGGGTATAAATGGGCTCGCGATAATGTCGGGCAATCAG
GTGCGACAATCTATCGCTTGTATGGGAAGCCCGATGCGCCAGAGTTGTTTCTGAAACATGGCAAAGGTAG
CGTTGCCAATGATGTTACAGATGAGATGGTCAGACTAAACTGGCTGACGGAATTTATGCCTCTTCCGACC
ATCAAGCATTTTATCCGTACTCCTGATGATGCATGGTTACTCACCACTGCGATCCCCGGAAAAACAGCAT
TCCAGGTATTAGAAGAATATCCTGATTCAGGTGAAAATATTGTTGATGCGCTGGCAGTGTTCCTGCGCCG
GTTGCATTCGATTCCTGTTTGTAATTGTCCTTTTAACAGCGATCGCGTATTTCGTCTCGCTCAGGCGCAA
TCACGAATGAATAACGGTTTGGTTGATGCGAGTGATTTTGATGACGAGCGTAATGGCTGGCCTGTTGAAC
AAGTCTGGAAAGAAATGCATAAACTTTTGCCATTCTCACCGGATTCAGTCGTCACTCATGGTGATTTCTC
ACTTGATAACCTTATTTTTGACGAGGGGAAATTAATAGGTTGTATTGATGTTGGACGAGTCGGAATCGCA
GACCGATACCAGGATCTTGCCATCCTATGGAACTGCCTCGGTGAGTTTTCTCCTTCATTACAGAAACGGC
TTTTTCAAAAATATGGTATTGATAATCCTGATATGAATAAATTGCAGTTTCATTTGATGCTCGATGAGTT
TTTCTAATCAGAATTGGTTAATTGGTTGTAACACTGGCAGAGCATTACGCTGACTTGACGGGACGGCGCA
AGCTCATGACCAAAATCCCTTAACGTGAGTTACGCGTCGTTCCACTGAGCGTCAGACCCCGTAGAAAAGA
TCAAAGGATCTTCTTGAGATCCTTTTTTTCTGCGCGTAATCTGCTGCTTGCAAACAAAAAAACCACCGCT
ACCAGCGGTGGTTTGTTTGCCGGATCAAGAGCTACCAACTCTTTTTCCGAAGGTAACTGGCTTCAGCAGA
GCGCAGATACCAAATACTGTTCTTCTAGTGTAGCCGTAGTTAGGCCACCACTTCAAGAACTCTGTAGCAC
CGCCTACATACCTCGCTCTGCTAATCCTGTTACCAGTGGCTGCTGCCAGTGGCGATAAGTCGTGTCTTAC
CGGGTTGGACTCAAGACGATAGTTACCGGATAAGGCGCAGCGGTCGGGCTGAACGGGGGGTTCGTGCACA
CAGCCCAGCTTGGAGCGAACGACCTACACCGAACTGAGATACCTACAGCGTGAGCTATGAGAAAGCGCCA
CGCTTCCCGAAGGGAGAAAGGCGGACAGGTATCCGGTAAGCGGCAGGGTCGGAACAGGAGAGCGCACGAG
GGAGCTTCCAGGGGGAAACGCCTGGTATCTTTATAGTCCTGTCGGGTTTCGCCACCTCTGACTTGAGCGT
CGATTTTTGTGATGCTCGTCAGGGGGGCGGAGCCTATGGAAAAACGCCAGCAACGCGGCCTTTTTACGGT
TCCTGGCCTTTTGCTGGCCTTTTGCTCACATGTTCTTTCCTGCGTTATCCCCTGATTCTGTGGATAACCG
TATTACCGCCTTTGAGTGAGCTGATACCGCTCGCCGCAGCCGAACGACCGAGCGCAGCGAGTCAGTGAGC
GAGGAAGCGGAAGAGCGCCCAATACGCAAACCGCCTCTCCCCGCGCGTTGGCCGATTCATTAATGCAGCT
GGCACGACAGGTTTCCCGACTGGAAAGCGGGCAGTGAGCGCAACGCAATTAATACGCGTACCGCTAGCCA
GGAAGAGTTTGTAGAAACGCAAAAAGGCCATCCGTCAGGATGGCCTTCTGCTTAGTTTGATGCCTGGCAG
TTTATGGCGGGCGTCCTGCCCGCCACCCTCCGGGCCGTTGCTTCACAACGTTCAAATCCGCTCCCGGCGG
ATTTGTCCTACTCAGGAGAGCGTTCACCGACAAACAACAGATAAAACGAAAGGCCCAGTCTTCCGACTGA
GCCTTTCGTTTTATTTGATGCCTGGCAGTTCCCTACTCTCGCGTTAACGCTAGCATGGATGTTTTCCCAG
TCACGACGTTGTAAAACGACGGCCAGTCTTAAGCTCGGGCCCCAAATAATGATTTTATTTTGACTGATAG
TGACCTGTTCGTTGCAACAAATTGATGAGCAATGCTTTTTTATAATGCCAACTTTGTACAAAAAAGCAGG
CTTA
