>Addgene plasmid #101429 | pDONR221-FOXE3 | depositor partial sequence | sequence record 191320 | insert
ATGGCCGGCAGAAGCGACATGGATCCACCCGCTGCCTTTTCTGGCTTCCCTGCACTGCCAGCCGTTGCCC
CTTCTGGACCTCCTCCATCTCCTCTTGCTGGAGCTGAGCCTGGAAGAGAGCCTGAGGAAGCAGCAGCTGG
CAGAGGAGAGGCTGCTCCTACCCCTGCTCCTGGACCAGGCAGAAGAAGAAGGAGGCCTCTTCAGAGAGGC
AAGCCACCTTACAGCTACATCGCCCTGATTGCCATGGCCCTGGCCCACGCCCCTGGGAGAAGACTGACAC
TGGCCGCCATCTACAGATTCATCACCGAGAGATTCGCCTTCTACAGAGACTCCCCCAGAAAGTGGCAGAA
CAGCATCAGACACAACCTGACCCTGAACGACTGCTTTGTGAAGGTGCCCAGAGAGCCAGGCAATCCCGGC
AAGGGCAACTACTGGACACTGGACCCTGCCGCCGCCGACATGTTCGACAACGGCAGCTTCCTGAGAAGGA
GAAAGAGATTCAAAAGAGCCGAGCTGCCTGCCCATGCAGCCGCCGCTCCAGGCCCTCCTCTTCCTTTTCC
TTACGCTCCTTATGCTCCTGCACCTGGACCTGCCCTGTTAGTTCCTCCTCCCTCTGCAGGACCTGGCCCT
AGCCCTCCCGCTAGACTGTTTAGCGTGGACAGCCTGGTGAACCTGCAGCCTGAGTTAGCTGGACTGGGAG
CTCCTGAGCCTCCTTGCTGTGCAGCACCAGATGCTGCTGCCGCAGCCTTTCCTCCTTGTGCTGCAGCTGC
CTCTCCCCCTCTGTATAGCCAGGTGCCTGACAGACTGGTGCTTCCCGCTACAAGACCAGGACCCGGACCT
CTGCCTGCTGAACCTCTGCTTGCCTTAGCCGGACCAGCCGCTGCTTTGGGACCTTTGTCTCCAGGCGAAG
CTTACCTGAGACAGCCAGGCTTCGCCAGCGGCCTGGAAAGATACCTG
